>Addgene plasmid #58705 | pMal mPtch-Cterm | addgene partial sequence | sequence record 91950 | MBP-F 5'-GATGAAGCCCTGAAAGACGCGCAG-3'
CAATAACAACAACCTCGGGATCGAGGGAAGGGAGAATCTTTATTTTCAGGGCGCGGCAGCCATGGGATCC
GGCCGGCCGGATTCCTCCGACTCGGAGTACAGCTCTCAGACCACGGTGTCTGGCATCAGTGAGGAGCTCA
GGCAATACGAAGCACAGCAGGGTGCCGGAGGCCCTGCCCACCAAGTGATTGTGGAAGCCACAGAAAACCC
TGTCTTTGCCCGGTCCACTGTGGTCCATCCGGACTCCAGACATCAGCCTCCCTTGACCCCTCGGCAACAG
CCCCACCTGGACTCTGGCTCCTTGTCCCCTGGACGGCAAGGCCAGCAGCCTCGAAGGGATCCCCCTAGAG
AAGGCTTGCGGCCACCCCCCTACAGACCGCGCAGAGACGCTTTTGAAATTTCTACTGAAGGGCATTCTGG
CCCTAGCAATAGGGACCGCTCAGGGCCCCGTGGGGCCCGTTCTCACAACCCTCGGAACCCAACGTCCACC
GCCATGGGCAGCTCTGTGCCCAGCTACTGCCAGCCCATCACCACTGTGACGGCTTCTGCTTCGGTGACTG
TTGCTGTGCATCCCCCGCCTGGACCTGGGCGCAACCCCCGAGGGGGGCCCTGTCCAGGCTATGA
