>Addgene plasmid #58705 | pMal mPtch-Cterm | addgene partial sequence | sequence record 92138 | pTrcHis-R 5'-cttctgcgttctgatttaatctg-3'
AGGGCGATCGGTGCGGGCCTCTTCGCTATTACGCCAGCTGGCGAAAGGGGGATGTGCTGCAAGGCGATTA
AGTTGGGTAACGCCAGGGTTTTCCCAGTCACGACGTTGTAAAACGACGGCCAGTGCCAAGCTTGCCTGCA
GGTCGACTCTAGATGGCGCGCCTTAGTTGGAGCTGCTCCCCCACGGCCTCTCCTCACATTCCACGTCCTG
TAGCTCTATGACCTCCACCTTTGAGTCCCTCCTCTCACACCTGACATGAAAAGGCACATGAGGATCCTCA
AATACCCCGTGATCAGTCTCAGGGTAGCTCTCATAGCCTGGACAGGGCCCCCCTCGGGGGTTGCGCCCAG
GTCCAGGCGGGGGATGCACAGCAACAGTCACCGAAGCAGAAGCCGTCACAGTGGTGATGGGCTGGCAGTA
GCTGGGCACAGAGCTGCCCATGGCGGTGGACGTTGGGTTCCGAGGGTTGTGAGAACGGGCCCCACGGGGC
CCTGAGCGGTCCCTATTGCTAGGGCCAGAATGCCCTTCAGTAGAAATTTCAAAAGCGTCTCTGCGCGGTC
TGTAGGGGGGTGGCCGCAAGCCTTCTCTAGGGGGATCCCTTCGAGGCTGCTGGCCTTGCCGTCCAGGGGA
CAAGGAGCCAGAGTCCAGGTGGGGCTGTTGCCGAGGGGTCAAGGGAGGCTGATGTCTGGAGTCCGGATGG
ACCAC
