[The description below was written by a language model from this plasmid's Addgene catalogue record.]
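Description:
pMal mPtch-Cterm is a bacterial expression plasmid built on the pMal backbone, a vector family designed to produce proteins in E. coli as fusions to maltose-binding protein (MBP). It is maintained in standard cloning strains under ampicillin selection. The record lists the copy number as unknown and does not state the origin of replication, the promoter driving expression, or the cloning method. No feature table is available to confirm these elements.

The insert is a fragment of mouse Ptch1 (Patched, the Hedgehog receptor) limited to the C-terminal portion of the protein, approximately amino acids 1205 to 1434. This fragment is fused downstream of the backbone-encoded MBP, so the tag sits at the N terminus of the expressed protein. MBP generally improves the solubility of fusion partners in bacteria and allows the fusion to be captured on amylose resin, which makes it a convenient handle for preparing recombinant antigen.

According to the record, the plasmid was used in the production of anti-mouse Patched antibodies, specifically at the affinity purification step. This suggests the MBP–Ptch1 C-terminal fusion served as the ligand for isolating Patched-specific antibodies from serum, though the details are left to a supplementary protocol that is not reproduced in the record. The associated work concerned the regulation of Hedgehog signaling by Patched1 at the primary cilium, where such antibodies would be useful for detecting the endogenous protein.
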