Addgene plasmid #58705: pMal mPtch-Cterm
Purpose: used for anti-mouse Patched antibody production (for affinity purification)
Depositing lab: Matthew Scott. Depositing organization: Stanford University. Publication: Patched1 regulates hedgehog signaling at the primary cilium. Rohatgi R, Milenkovic L, Scott MP. Science. 2007 Jul 20;317(5836):372-6. 10.1126/science.1139740 PubMed 17641202.
Backbone
  Vector backbone: pMal
  Vector type: Bacterial Expression
Growth in bacteria
  Bacterial resistance: Ampicillin, 100 μg/mL
  Growth temperature: 37°C
  Growth strain: DH5alpha
  Copy number: Unknown
Gene/Insert
  Gene/Insert name: Ptch (alt name: Patched)
  Species: M. musculus (mouse)
  Mutation: contains only Cterminus (aa ~1205-1434)
  Entrez Gene: Ptch1 (a.k.a. A230106A15Rik, Ptc, Ptc1, Ptch, mes, wig)
  Tag / fusion protein: MBP (N terminal on backbone)
  Cloning method: Unknown
  Sequencing primers: 5′ MBP-forward
Terms and licenses: Academic/Nonprofit Terms; Industry Terms: Not Available to Industry
Depositor comments: See antibody production protocol in supplemental documents.
How to cite: pMal mPtch-Cterm was a gift from Matthew Scott (Addgene plasmid # 58705 ; http://n2t.net/addgene:58705 ; RRID:Addgene_58705)
